Addgene plasmid #112955: mScarletI-Rab7
Purpose: In vivo visualization of Rab7 (can be used for colocalization studies)
Depositing lab: Dorus Gadella. Depositing organization: University of Amsterdam. Publication: Robust and Bright Genetically Encoded Fluorescent Markers for Highlighting Structures and Compartments in Mammalian Cells. Chertkova AO, Mastop M, Postma M, van Bommel N, van der Niet S, Batenburg KL, Joosen L, Gadella TWJ, Okada Y, Goedhart J. bioRxiv (2020) 160374; doi: https://doi.org/10.1101/160374.
Backbone
  Vector backbone: pEGFP-C1
  Backbone manufacturer: Clontech
  Vector type: Mammalian Expression
Growth in bacteria
  Bacterial resistance: Kanamycin, 50 μg/mL
  Growth temperature: 37°C
  Growth strain: DH5alpha
  Copy number: High Copy
Gene/Insert
  Gene/Insert name: Rab7
  Species: Synthetic
  Promoter: CMV
  Tag / fusion protein: mScarlet-I (N terminal on insert)
  Cloning method: Restriction Enzyme; 5′ cloning site unknown (unknown if destroyed)
Terms and licenses: Academic/Nonprofit Terms; Industry Terms: Not Available to Industry
How to cite: mScarletI-Rab7 was a gift from Dorus Gadella (Addgene plasmid # 112955 ; http://n2t.net/addgene:112955 ; RRID:Addgene_112955)
