[The description below was written by a language model from this plasmid's Addgene catalogue record and pLannotate feature annotations shown in this document.]
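Description:
mScarletI-Rab7 is a mammalian expression plasmid of about 5.3 kb built on the Clontech pEGFP-C1 backbone, in which the original EGFP has been replaced by the red fluorescent protein mScarlet-I. It is propagated in E. coli from a high-copy ColE1/pUC-type origin and selected with kanamycin. The resistance cassette is the usual dual-purpose arrangement of this backbone. A single NeoR/KanR (aminoglycoside phosphotransferase) gene sits downstream of both a bacterial bla promoter and the SV40 enhancer/early promoter and is terminated by the HSV TK polyadenylation signal. It therefore confers kanamycin resistance in bacteria and G418 resistance in transfected mammalian cells. An f1 origin is also present. Short annotated fragments of SV40 large T antigen, ble and the bGH poly(A) signal appear to be partial sequence matches rather than functional elements.

The expression unit is driven by the human CMV immediate-early enhancer and promoter and ends with the SV40 poly(A) signal. It encodes mScarlet-I, a bright, rapidly maturing monomeric red fluorescent protein, joined through a short remnant of the multiple cloning site to the N terminus of Rab7. The catalogue lists the insert species as synthetic, whereas the automated annotation matches the coding sequence most closely to canine RAB7A. Rab7 is a small GTPase that governs early-to-late endosome maturation and endosome-lysosome transport. Placing the tag at the N terminus leaves the C-terminal end of the GTPase free, the region that in Rab proteins is generally lipid-modified for membrane attachment. The construct is intended for visualising Rab7 in living mammalian cells and for colocalisation studies alongside spectrally distinct markers.
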