Features (pLannotate 1.2.2; 16 found; start..end, strand, type, name):
     61..364     +  enhancer       CMV enhancer: human cytomegalovirus immediate early enhancer
    365..568     +  promoter       CMV promoter: human cytomegalovirus (CMV) immediate early promoter
    613..1308    +  CDS            mScarlet-I: mScarlet-I is a basic (constitutively fluorescent) red fluorescent protein published in 2016, derived from synthetic construct. It is reported to be a rapidly-maturing monomer with moderate acid sensitivity.
   1309..1336    +  misc_feature   MCS (fragment): multiple cloning site
   1339..1956    +  CDS            RAB7A: RAB7A_CANLF - Also known as RAB7. Experimental evidence at protein level: Swiss-Prot protein existence level 1. Small GTPase which cycles between active GTP-bound and inactive GDP-bound states. In its active state, binds to a variety of effector proteins playing a key role in the regulation of endo- lysosomal trafficking. Governs early-to-late endosomal maturation, microtubule minus-end as well as plus-end directed endosomal migration and positioning, and endosome-lysosome transport through different protein-protein interaction cascades (By similarity). Plays a central role, not only in endoso
   1960..2003    +  misc_feature   MCS (fragment): multiple cloning site
   2020..2104    +  CDS            large T antigen (fragment): large T antigen from SV40 (simian virus 40)
   2127..2248    +  polyA_signal   SV40 poly(A) signal: SV40 polyadenylation signal
   2282..2710    -  rep_origin     f1 ori (sequence partly withheld): f1 bacteriophage origin of replication; arrow indicates direction of (+) strand synthesis
   2737..2841    +  promoter       AmpR promoter: bla
   2843..3200    +  promoter       SV40 promoter: SV40 enhancer and early promoter
   3235..4029    +  CDS            NeoR/KanR: aminoglycoside phosphotransferase from Tn5; aph(3')-II (or nptII); confers resistance to neomycin, kanamycin, and G418 (Geneticin®)
   4050..4202    +  CDS            ble (fragment): BLE_KLEPN - Experimental evidence at protein level: Swiss-Prot protein existence level 1. Binding protein with a strong affinity to the bleomycin family of antibiotics. Binds to CL990; an antimitotic-antibiotic compound. From Klebsiella pneumoniae.
   4261..4308    +  polyA_signal   HSV TK poly(A) signal: herpes simplex virus thymidine kinase polyadenylation signal (Cole and Stacy, 1985)
   4399..4415    -  polyA_signal   bGH poly(A) signal (fragment): bovine growth hormone polyadenylation signal
   4637..5225    +  rep_origin     ori: high-copy-number ColE1/pMB1/pBR322/pUC origin of replication
>Addgene plasmid #112955 | mScarletI-Rab7 | addgene full sequence | sequence record 223575 | Addgene NGS Result
TAGTTATTAATAGTAATCAATTACGGGGTCATTAGTTCATAGCCCATATATGGAGTTCCGCGTTACATAA
CTTACGGTAAATGGCCCGCCTGGCTGACCGCCCAACGACCCCCGCCCATTGACGTCAATAATGACGTATG
TTCCCATAGTAACGCCAATAGGGACTTTCCATTGACGTCAATGGGTGGAGTATTTACGGTAAACTGCCCA
CTTGGCAGTACATCAAGTGTATCATATGCCAAGTACGCCCCCTATTGACGTCAATGACGGTAAATGGCCC
GCCTGGCATTATGCCCAGTACATGACCTTATGGGACTTTCCTACTTGGCAGTACATCTACGTATTAGTCA
TCGCTATTACCATGGTGATGCGGTTTTGGCAGTACATCAATGGGCGTGGATAGCGGTTTGACTCACGGGG
ATTTCCAAGTCTCCACCCCATTGACGTCAATGGGAGTTTGTTTTGGCACCAAAATCAACGGGACTTTCCA
AAATGTCGTAACAACTCCGCCCCATTGACGCAAATGGGCGGTAGGCGTGTACGGTGGGAGGTCTATATAA
GCAGAGCTGGTTTAGTGAACCGTCAGATCCGCTAGCGCTACCGGTCGCCACCATGGTGAGCAAGGGCGAG
GCAGTGATCAAGGAGTTCATGCGGTTCAAGGTGCACATGGAGGGCTCCATGAACGGCCACGAGTTCGAGA
TCGAGGGCGAGGGCGAGGGCCGCCCCTACGAGGGCACCCAGACCGCCAAGCTGAAGGTGACCAAGGGTGG
CCCCCTGCCCTTCTCCTGGGACATCCTGTCCCCTCAGTTCATGTACGGCTCCAGGGCCTTCATCAAGCAC
CCCGCCGACATCCCCGACTACTATAAGCAGTCCTTCCCCGAGGGCTTCAAGTGGGAGCGCGTGATGAACT
TCGAGGACGGCGGCGCCGTGACCGTGACCCAGGACACCTCCCTGGAGGACGGCACCCTGATCTACAAGGT
GAAGCTCCGCGGCACCAACTTCCCTCCTGACGGCCCCGTAATGCAGAAGAAGACAATGGGCTGGGAAGCG
TCCACCGAGCGGTTGTACCCCGAGGACGGCGTGCTGAAGGGCGACATTAAGATGGCCCTGCGCCTGAAGG
ACGGCGGCCGCTACCTGGCGGACTTCAAGACCACCTACAAGGCCAAGAAGCCCGTGCAGATGCCCGGCGC
CTACAACGTCGACCGCAAGTTGGACATCACCTCCCACAACGAGGACTACACCGTGGTGGAACAGTACGAA
CGCTCCGAGGGCCGCCACTCCACCGGCGGCATGGACGAGCTGTACAAGTCCGGACTCAGATCTCGAGCTC
AAGCTTATACCTCTAGGAAGAAAGTGTTGCTGAAGGTTATCATCCTGGGAGATTCTGGAGTTGGTAAGAC
ATCACTCATGAACCAGTATGTGAACAAGAAATTCAGTAATCAGTACAAAGCTACAATAGGAGCAGACTTT
CTGACAAAGGAGGTGATGGTGGATGACAGACTAGTTACAATGCAGATCTGGGACACAGCAGGCCAGGAAC
GGTTCCAGTCCCTTGGTGTGGCCTTCTACAGAGGTGCAGACTGCTGCGTTCTGGTATTTGACGTTACTGC
CCCCAACACATTCAAAACCCTCGATAGCTGGAGAGATGAGTTTCTCATCCAGGCCAGTCCCCGGGATCCT
GAAAACTTCCCTTTCGTTGTGTTGGGAAACAAGATTGACCTCGAAAACAGACAAGTGGCCACAAAGCGGG
CACAGGCCTGGTGCTACAGCAAAAACAACATTCCCTACTTCGAGACCAGTGCCAAGGAGGCCATCAATGT
GGAGCAGGCGTTCCAGACGATTGCAAGGAATGCACTTAAACAGGAAACAGAGGTGGAGCTGTACAATGAA
TTCCCTGAACCCATCAAACTGGACAAGAACGACCGGGCCAAGACCTCAGCGGAAAGCTGCAGTTGCTGAA
AGCTTCGAATTCTGCAGTCGACGGTACCGCGGGCCCGGGATCCACCGGATCTAGATAACTGATCATAATC
AGCCATACCACATTTGTAGAGGTTTTACTTGCTTTAAAAAACCTCCCACACCTCCCCCTGAACCTGAAAC
ATAAAATGAATGCAATTGTTGTTGTTAACTTGTTTATTGCAGCTTATAATGGTTACAAATAAAGCAATAG
CATCACAAATTTCACAAATAAAGCATTTTTTTCACTGCATTCTAGTTGTGGTTTGTCCAAACTCATCAAT
GTATCTTAACGCGTAAATTGTAAGCGTTAATATTTTGTTAAAATTCGCGTTAAATTTTTGTTAAATCAGC
TCATTTTTTAACCAATAGGCCGAAATCGGCAAAATCCCTTATAAATCAAAAGAATAGACCGAGATAGGGT
[37 nt withheld, positions 2381-2417]
AAAGAACGTGGACTCCAACGTCAAAGG
[49 nt withheld, positions 2445-2493]
T
[91 nt withheld, positions 2495-2585]
G
[124 nt withheld, positions 2587-2710]
CAGGTGGCACTTTTCGGGGAAATGTGCGCGGAACCCCTATTTGTTTATTTTTCTAAATACATTCAAATAT
GTATCCGCTCATGAGACAATAACCCTGATAAATGCTTCAATAATATTGAAAAAGGAAGAGTCCTGAGGCG
GAAAGAACCAGCTGTGGAATGTGTGTCAGTTAGGGTGTGGAAAGTCCCCAGGCTCCCCAGCAGGCAGAAG
TATGCAAAGCATGCATCTCAATTAGTCAGCAACCAGGTGTGGAAAGTCCCCAGGCTCCCCAGCAGGCAGA
AGTATGCAAAGCATGCATCTCAATTAGTCAGCAACCATAGTCCCGCCCCTAACTCCGCCCATCCCGCCCC
TAACTCCGCCCAGTTCCGCCCATTCTCCGCCCCATGGCTGACTAATTTTTTTTATTTATGCAGAGGCCGA
GGCCGCCTCGGCCTCTGAGCTATTCCAGAAGTAGTGAGGAGGCTTTTTTGGAGGCCTAGGCTTTTGCAAA
GATCGATCAAGAGACAGGATGAGGATCGTTTCGCATGATTGAACAAGATGGATTGCACGCAGGTTCTCCG
GCCGCTTGGGTGGAGAGGCTATTCGGCTATGACTGGGCACAACAGACAATCGGCTGCTCTGATGCCGCCG
TGTTCCGGCTGTCAGCGCAGGGGCGCCCGGTTCTTTTTGTCAAGACCGACCTGTCCGGTGCCCTGAATGA
ACTGCAAGACGAGGCAGCGCGGCTATCGTGGCTGGCCACGACGGGCGTTCCTTGCGCAGCTGTGCTCGAC
GTTGTCACTGAAGCGGGAAGGGACTGGCTGCTATTGGGCGAAGTGCCGGGGCAGGATCTCCTGTCATCTC
ACCTTGCTCCTGCCGAGAAAGTATCCATCATGGCTGATGCAATGCGGCGGCTGCATACGCTTGATCCGGC
TACCTGCCCATTCGACCACCAAGCGAAACATCGCATCGAGCGAGCACGTACTCGGATGGAAGCCGGTCTT
GTCGATCAGGATGATCTGGACGAAGAGCATCAGGGGCTCGCGCCAGCCGAACTGTTCGCCAGGCTCAAGG
CGAGCATGCCCGACGGCGAGGATCTCGTCGTGACCCATGGCGATGCCTGCTTGCCGAATATCATGGTGGA
AAATGGCCGCTTTTCTGGATTCATCGACTGTGGCCGGCTGGGTGTGGCGGACCGCTATCAGGACATAGCG
TTGGCTACCCGTGATATTGCTGAAGAGCTTGGCGGCGAATGGGCTGACCGCTTCCTCGTGCTTTACGGTA
TCGCCGCTCCCGATTCGCAGCGCATCGCCTTCTATCGCCTTCTTGACGAGTTCTTCTGAGCGGGACTCTG
GGGTTCGAAATGACCGACCAAGCGACGCCCAACCTGCCATCACGAGATTTCGATTCCACCGCCGCCTTCT
ATGAAAGGTTGGGCTTCGGAATCGTTTTCCGGGACGCCGGCTGGATGATCCTCCAGCGCGGGGATCTCAT
GCTGGAGTTCTTCGCCCACCCTAGGGGGAGGCTAACTGAAACACGGAAGGAGACAATACCGGAAGGAACC
CGCGCTATGACGGCAATAAAAAGACAGAATAAAACGCACGGTGTTGGGTCGTTTGTTCATAAACGCGGGG
TTCGGTCCCAGGGCTGGCACTCTGTCGATACCCCACCGAGACCCCATTGGGGCCAATACGCCCGCGTTTC
TTCCTTTTCCCCACCCCACCCCCCAAGTTCGGGTGAAGGCCCAGGGCTCGCAGCCAACGTCGGGGCGGCA
GGCCCTGCCATAGCCTCAGGTTACTCATATATACTTTAGATTGATTTAAAACTTCATTTTTAATTTAAAA
GGATCTAGGTGAAGATCCTTTTTGATAATCTCATGACCAAAATCCCTTAACGTGAGTTTTCGTTCCACTG
AGCGTCAGACCCCGTAGAAAAGATCAAAGGATCTTCTTGAGATCCTTTTTTTCTGCGCGTAATCTGCTGC
TTGCAAACAAAAAAACCACCGCTACCAGCGGTGGTTTGTTTGCCGGATCAAGAGCTACCAACTCTTTTTC
CGAAGGTAACTGGCTTCAGCAGAGCGCAGATACCAAATACTGTTCTTCTAGTGTAGCCGTAGTTAGGCCA
CCACTTCAAGAACTCTGTAGCACCGCCTACATACCTCGCTCTGCTAATCCTGTTACCAGTGGCTGCTGCC
AGTGGCGATAAGTCGTGTCTTACCGGGTTGGACTCAAGACGATAGTTACCGGATAAGGCGCAGCGGTCGG
GCTGAACGGGGGGTTCGTGCACACAGCCCAGCTTGGAGCGAACGACCTACACCGAACTGAGATACCTACA
GCGTGAGCTATGAGAAAGCGCCACGCTTCCCGAAGGGAGAAAGGCGGACAGGTATCCGGTAAGCGGCAGG
GTCGGAACAGGAGAGCGCACGAGGGAGCTTCCAGGGGGAAACGCCTGGTATCTTTATAGTCCTGTCGGGT
TTCGCCACCTCTGACTTGAGCGTCGATTTTTGTGATGCTCGTCAGGGGGGCGGAGCCTATGGAAAAACGC
CAGCAACGCGGCCTTTTTACGGTTCCTGGCCTTTTGCTGGCCTTTTGCTCACATGTTCTTTCCTGCGTTA
TCCCCTGATTCTGTGGATAACCGTATTACCGCCATGCAT
