LOCUS       Exported 5339 bp ds-DNA circular SYN 12-MAY-2021
DEFINITION  In vivo visualization of Rab7 (can be used for colocalization
            studies).
ACCESSION   .
VERSION     .
KEYWORDS    mScarletI-Rab7
SOURCE      synthetic DNA construct
  ORGANISM  synthetic DNA construct
REFERENCE   1 (bases 1 to 5339)
  AUTHORS   Chertkova AO, Mastop M, Postma M, van Bommel N, van der Niet S,
            Batenburg KL, Joosen L, Gadella TWJ, Okada Y, Goedhart J
  TITLE     Robust and Bright Genetically Encoded Fluorescent Markers for
            Highlighting Structures and Compartments in Mammalian Cells
  JOURNAL   bioRxiv 160374
REFERENCE   2 (bases 1 to 5339)
  AUTHORS   .
  TITLE     Direct Submission
  JOURNAL   Exported May 12, 2021 from SnapGene Server 1.1.58
            http://www.snapgene.com
FEATURES             Location/Qualifiers
     source          1..5339
                     /organism="synthetic DNA construct"
                     /mol_type="other DNA"
     enhancer        61..364
                     /label=CMV enhancer
                     /note="human cytomegalovirus immediate early enhancer"
     promoter        365..568
                     /label=CMV promoter
                     /note="human cytomegalovirus (CMV) immediate early
                     promoter"
     primer_bind     519..539
                     /label=CMV-F
                     /note="Human CMV immediate early promoter, forward primer"
     regulatory      607..616
                     /regulatory_class="other"
                     /note="vertebrate consensus sequence for strong initiation
                     of translation (Kozak, 1987)"
     CDS             613..1308
                     /codon_start=1
                     /product="bright monomeric red fluorescent protein evolved
                     from a synthetic template (Bindels et al., 2016)"
                     /label=mScarlet-I
                     /note="matures faster than mScarlet"
                     /translation="MVSKGEAVIKEFMRFKVHMEGSMNGHEFEIEGEGEGRPYEGTQTA
                     KLKVTKGGPLPFSWDILSPQFMYGSRAFIKHPADIPDYYKQSFPEGFKWERVMNFEDGG
                     AVTVTQDTSLEDGTLIYKVKLRGTNFPPDGPVMQKKTMGWEASTERLYPEDGVLKGDIK
                     MALRLKDGGRYLADFKTTYKAKKPVQMPGAYNVDRKLDITSHNEDYTVVEQYERSEGRH
                     STGGMDELYK"
     primer_bind     complement(746..764)
                     /label=mCherry-R
                     /note="mCherry, reverse primer"
     primer_bind     1014..1033
                     /label=mCherry-F
                     /note="mCherry, forward primer"
     polyA_signal    2127..2248
                     /label=SV40 poly(A) signal
                     /note="SV40 polyadenylation signal"
     primer_bind     complement(2164..2183)
                     /label=SV40pA-R
                     /note="SV40 polyA, reverse primer"
     primer_bind     2218..2237
                     /label=EBV-rev
                     /note="SV40 polyA terminator, reverse primer"
     rep_origin      complement(2255..2710)
                     /direction=LEFT
                     /label=f1 ori
                     /note="f1 bacteriophage origin of replication; arrow
                     indicates direction of (+) strand synthesis"
     primer_bind     complement(2392..2413)
                     /label=F1ori-F
                     /note="F1 origin, forward primer"
     primer_bind     2604..2623
                     /label=F1ori-R
                     /note="F1 origin, reverse primer"
     promoter        2737..2841
                     /gene="bla"
                     /label=AmpR promoter
     promoter        2843..3200
                     /label=SV40 promoter
                     /note="SV40 enhancer and early promoter"
     primer_bind     complement(2866..2886)
                     /label=pBABE 3'
                     /note="SV40 enhancer, reverse primer for pBABE vectors"
     rep_origin      3051..3186
                     /label=SV40 ori
                     /note="SV40 origin of replication"
     primer_bind     3113..3132
                     /label=SV40pro-F
                     /note="SV40 promoter/origin, forward primer"
     CDS             3235..4029
                     /codon_start=1
                     /gene="aph(3')-II (or nptII)"
                     /product="aminoglycoside phosphotransferase from Tn5"
                     /label=NeoR/KanR
                     /note="confers resistance to neomycin, kanamycin, and G418
                     (Geneticin(R))"
                     /translation="MIEQDGLHAGSPAAWVERLFGYDWAQQTIGCSDAAVFRLSAQGRP
                     VLFVKTDLSGALNELQDEAARLSWLATTGVPCAAVLDVVTEAGRDWLLLGEVPGQDLLS
                     SHLAPAEKVSIMADAMRRLHTLDPATCPFDHQAKHRIERARTRMEAGLVDQDDLDEEHQ
                     GLAPAELFARLKASMPDGEDLVVTHGDACLPNIMVENGRFSGFIDCGRLGVADRYQDIA
                     LATRDIAEELGGEWADRFLVLYGIAAPDSQRIAFYRLLDEFF"
     primer_bind     complement(3289..3308)
                     /label=Neo-R
                     /note="Neomycin resistance gene, reverse primer"
     primer_bind     3899..3918
                     /label=Neo-F
                     /note="Neomycin resistance gene, forward primer"
     primer_bind     complement(4217..4236)
                     /label=TK-pA-R
                     /note="Thymidine kinase polyA, reverse primer"
     polyA_signal    4261..4308
                     /label=HSV TK poly(A) signal
                     /note="herpes simplex virus thymidine kinase
                     polyadenylation signal (Cole and Stacy, 1985)"
     rep_origin      4637..5225
                     /direction=RIGHT
                     /label=ori
                     /note="high-copy-number ColE1/pMB1/pBR322/pUC origin of
                     replication"
     primer_bind     5126..5145
                     /label=pBR322ori-F
                     /note="pBR322 origin, forward primer"
ORIGIN
        1 tagttattaa tagtaatcaa ttacggggtc attagttcat agcccatata tggagttccg
       61 cgttacataa cttacggtaa atggcccgcc tggctgaccg cccaacgacc cccgcccatt
      121 gacgtcaata atgacgtatg ttcccatagt aacgccaata gggactttcc attgacgtca
      181 atgggtggag tatttacggt aaactgccca cttggcagta catcaagtgt atcatatgcc
      241 aagtacgccc cctattgacg tcaatgacgg taaatggccc gcctggcatt atgcccagta
      301 catgacctta tgggactttc ctacttggca gtacatctac gtattagtca tcgctattac
      361 catggtgatg cggttttggc agtacatcaa tgggcgtgga tagcggtttg actcacgggg
      421 atttccaagt ctccacccca ttgacgtcaa tgggagtttg ttttggcacc aaaatcaacg
      481 ggactttcca aaatgtcgta acaactccgc cccattgacg caaatgggcg gtaggcgtgt
      541 acggtgggag gtctatataa gcagagctgg tttagtgaac cgtcagatcc gctagcgcta
      601 ccggtcgcca ccatggtgag caagggcgag gcagtgatca aggagttcat gcggttcaag
      661 gtgcacatgg agggctccat gaacggccac gagttcgaga tcgagggcga gggcgagggc
      721 cgcccctacg agggcaccca gaccgccaag ctgaaggtga ccaagggtgg ccccctgccc
      781 ttctcctggg acatcctgtc ccctcagttc atgtacggct ccagggcctt catcaagcac
      841 cccgccgaca tccccgacta ctataagcag tccttccccg agggcttcaa gtgggagcgc
      901 gtgatgaact tcgaggacgg cggcgccgtg accgtgaccc aggacacctc cctggaggac
      961 ggcaccctga tctacaaggt gaagctccgc ggcaccaact tccctcctga cggccccgta
     1021 atgcagaaga agacaatggg ctgggaagca tccaccgagc ggttgtaccc cgaggacggc
     1081 gtgctgaagg gcgacattaa gatggccctg cgcctgaagg acggcggccg ctacctggcg
     1141 gacttcaaga ccacctacaa ggccaagaag cccgtgcaga tgcccggcgc ctacaacgtc
     1201 gaccgcaagt tggacatcac ctcccacaac gaggactaca ccgtggtgga acagtacgaa
     1261 cgctccgagg gccgccactc caccggcggc atggacgagc tgtacaagtc cggactcaga
     1321 tctcgagctc aagcttatac ctctaggaag aaagtgttgc tgaaggttat catcctggga
     1381 gattctggag ttggtaagac atcactcatg aaccagtatg tgaacaagaa attcagtaat
     1441 cagtacaaag ctacaatagg agcagacttt ctgacaaagg aggtgatggt ggatgacaga
     1501 ctagttacaa tgcagatctg ggacacagca ggccaggaac ggttccagtc ccttggtgtg
     1561 gccttctaca gaggtgcaga ctgctgcgtt ctggtatttg acgttactgc ccccaacaca
     1621 ttcaaaaccc tcgatagctg gagagatgag tttctcatcc aggccagtcc ccgggatcct
     1681 gaaaacttcc ctttcgttgt gttgggaaac aagattgacc tcgaaaacag acaagtggcc
     1741 acaaagcggg cacaggcctg gtgctacagc aaaaacaaca ttccctactt cgagaccagt
     1801 gccaaggagg ccatcaatgt ggagcaggcg ttccagacga ttgcaaggaa tgcacttaaa
     1861 caggaaacag aggtggagct gtacaatgaa ttccctgaac ccatcaaact ggacaagaac
     1921 gaccgggcca agacctcagc ggaaagctgc agttgctgaa agcttcgaat tctgcagtcg
     1981 acggtaccgc gggcccggga tccaccggat ctagataact gatcataatc agccatacca
     2041 catttgtaga ggttttactt gctttaaaaa acctcccaca cctccccctg aacctgaaac
     2101 ataaaatgaa tgcaattgtt gttgttaact tgtttattgc agcttataat ggttacaaat
     2161 aaagcaatag catcacaaat ttcacaaata aagcattttt ttcactgcat tctagttgtg
     2221 gtttgtccaa actcatcaat gtatcttaac gcgtaaattg taagcgttaa tattttgtta
     2281 aaattcgcgt taaatttttg ttaaatcagc tcatttttta accaataggc cgaaatcggc
     2341 aaaatccctt ataaatcaaa agaatagacc gagatagggt tgagtgttgt tccagtttgg
     2401 aacaagagtc cactattaaa gaacgtggac tccaacgtca aaggnnnnnn nnnnnnnnnn
     2461 nnnnnnnnnn nnnnnnnnnn nnnnnnnnnn nnntnnnnnn nnnnnnnnnn nnnnnnnnnn
     2521 nnnnnnnnnn nnnnnnnnnn nnnnnnnnnn nnnnnnnnnn nnnnnnnnnn nnnnnnnnnn
     2581 nnnnngnnnn nnnnnnnnnn nnnnnnnnnn nnnnnnnnnn nnnnnnnnnn nnnnnnnnnn
     2641 nnnnnnnnnn nnnnnnnnnn nnnnnnnnnn nnnnnnnnnn nnnnnnnnnn nnnnnnnnnn
     2701 nnnnnnnnnn caggtggcac ttttcgggga aatgtgcgcg gaacccctat ttgtttattt
     2761 ttctaaatac attcaaatat gtatccgctc atgagacaat aaccctgata aatgcttcaa
     2821 taatattgaa aaaggaagag tcctgaggcg gaaagaacca gctgtggaat gtgtgtcagt
     2881 tagggtgtgg aaagtcccca ggctccccag caggcagaag tatgcaaagc atgcatctca
     2941 attagtcagc aaccaggtgt ggaaagtccc caggctcccc agcaggcaga agtatgcaaa
     3001 gcatgcatct caattagtca gcaaccatag tcccgcccct aactccgccc atcccgcccc
     3061 taactccgcc cagttccgcc cattctccgc cccatggctg actaattttt tttatttatg
     3121 cagaggccga ggccgcctcg gcctctgagc tattccagaa gtagtgagga ggcttttttg
     3181 gaggcctagg cttttgcaaa gatcgatcaa gagacaggat gaggatcgtt tcgcatgatt
     3241 gaacaagatg gattgcacgc aggttctccg gccgcttggg tggagaggct attcggctat
     3301 gactgggcac aacagacaat cggctgctct gatgccgccg tgttccggct gtcagcgcag
     3361 gggcgcccgg ttctttttgt caagaccgac ctgtccggtg ccctgaatga actgcaagac
     3421 gaggcagcgc ggctatcgtg gctggccacg acgggcgttc cttgcgcagc tgtgctcgac
     3481 gttgtcactg aagcgggaag ggactggctg ctattgggcg aagtgccggg gcaggatctc
     3541 ctgtcatctc accttgctcc tgccgagaaa gtatccatca tggctgatgc aatgcggcgg
     3601 ctgcatacgc ttgatccggc tacctgccca ttcgaccacc aagcgaaaca tcgcatcgag
     3661 cgagcacgta ctcggatgga agccggtctt gtcgatcagg atgatctgga cgaagagcat
     3721 caggggctcg cgccagccga actgttcgcc aggctcaagg cgagcatgcc cgacggcgag
     3781 gatctcgtcg tgacccatgg cgatgcctgc ttgccgaata tcatggtgga aaatggccgc
     3841 ttttctggat tcatcgactg tggccggctg ggtgtggcgg accgctatca ggacatagcg
     3901 ttggctaccc gtgatattgc tgaagagctt ggcggcgaat gggctgaccg cttcctcgtg
     3961 ctttacggta tcgccgctcc cgattcgcag cgcatcgcct tctatcgcct tcttgacgag
     4021 ttcttctgag cgggactctg gggttcgaaa tgaccgacca agcgacgccc aacctgccat
     4081 cacgagattt cgattccacc gccgccttct atgaaaggtt gggcttcgga atcgttttcc
     4141 gggacgccgg ctggatgatc ctccagcgcg gggatctcat gctggagttc ttcgcccacc
     4201 ctagggggag gctaactgaa acacggaagg agacaatacc ggaaggaacc cgcgctatga
     4261 cggcaataaa aagacagaat aaaacgcacg gtgttgggtc gtttgttcat aaacgcgggg
     4321 ttcggtccca gggctggcac tctgtcgata ccccaccgag accccattgg ggccaatacg
     4381 cccgcgtttc ttccttttcc ccaccccacc ccccaagttc gggtgaaggc ccagggctcg
     4441 cagccaacgt cggggcggca ggccctgcca tagcctcagg ttactcatat atactttaga
     4501 ttgatttaaa acttcatttt taatttaaaa ggatctaggt gaagatcctt tttgataatc
     4561 tcatgaccaa aatcccttaa cgtgagtttt cgttccactg agcgtcagac cccgtagaaa
     4621 agatcaaagg atcttcttga gatccttttt ttctgcgcgt aatctgctgc ttgcaaacaa
     4681 aaaaaccacc gctaccagcg gtggtttgtt tgccggatca agagctacca actctttttc
     4741 cgaaggtaac tggcttcagc agagcgcaga taccaaatac tgtccttcta gtgtagccgt
     4801 agttaggcca ccacttcaag aactctgtag caccgcctac atacctcgct ctgctaatcc
     4861 tgttaccagt ggctgctgcc agtggcgata agtcgtgtct taccgggttg gactcaagac
     4921 gatagttacc ggataaggcg cagcggtcgg gctgaacggg gggttcgtgc acacagccca
     4981 gcttggagcg aacgacctac accgaactga gatacctaca gcgtgagcta tgagaaagcg
     5041 ccacgcttcc cgaagggaga aaggcggaca ggtatccggt aagcggcagg gtcggaacag
     5101 gagagcgcac gagggagctt ccagggggaa acgcctggta tctttatagt cctgtcgggt
     5161 ttcgccacct ctgacttgag cgtcgatttt tgtgatgctc gtcagggggg cggagcctat
     5221 ggaaaaacgc cagcaacgcg gcctttttac ggttcctggc cttttgctgg ccttttgctc
     5281 acatgttctt tcctgcgtta tcccctgatt ctgtggataa ccgtattacc gccatgcat
//
